>Addgene plasmid #53258 | pGLx2-set1-H1017K | depositor full sequence | sequence record 82972 | pGLx2-set1-H1017K sequence 9676 bps
GGGACTCAAATTACTATAGAAGAGCACACGCGTCTTCTGGTTCATACAGACAACCCCAGGAACAGCCTCA
ATATTCGCGTTCTGGTCACTATCAGTATTCAAACGGCCATTCTCACCAACAATATTCTAGTCAATATAAT
CAACGTCGACGTTATAACCATAATGATGGTACAAGGCGACGCTATAATGACGATCGCCCACATAGTTCAA
ACAATGCAAGTACGCGACAGTACTATGCTACTAACAACAGCCAAAGCGGCCCATATGTAAATAAGAAATC
TGACATCAGTAGTCGGAGGGGCATGTCTCAATCACGGTATTCAAATAGCAATGTTCACAATACATTAGCG
TCTTCGAGTGGATCTCTTCCCACAGAATCTGCTCTGCTTTTGCAACAAAGACCACCTTCAGTTTTGAGAT
ACAACACAGATAATTTGAAGTCTAAGTTTCATTATTTTGATCCCATAAAAGGCGAGTTCTTCAATAAGGA
TAAGATGCTTTCGTGGAAGGCTACAGATAAAGAATTTTCTGAAACAGGTTATTACGTAGTCAAAGAGTTA
CAAGATGGACAGTTTAAGTTCAAAATAAAACACAGACATCCGGAGATAAAAGCATCCGACCCACGTAATG
AAAACGGTATCATGACTAGCGGAAAAGTGGCAACCCACAGAAAATGCAGGAACTCACTAATTCTATTGCC
TCGCATATCTTATGACAGGTACTCCTTAGGGCCTCCCCCTTCATGTGAAATAGTTGTCTATCCAGCGCAA
GATTCAACAACAACCAATATCCAAGACATATCAATAAAAAACTATTTTAAAAAGTATGGAGAAATTTCTC
ATTTTGAAGCATTTAATGATCCTAATAGCGCTTTACCTTTGCATGTTTATCTTATAAAGTATGCCAGTTC
TGATGGAAAAATTAATGATGCAGCAAAAGCAGCCTTTAGTGCCGTTAGAAAGCACGAATCTTCGGGTTGC
TTTATCATGGGCTTCAAGTTCGAAGTGATTTTAAACAAGCATTCCATTTTGAATAATATCATTTCTAAAT
TTGTTGAAATAAATGTCAAAAAGCTACAGAAGTTACAAGAGAACCTGAAGAAGGCTAAAGAGAAAGAAGC
AGAAAACGAAAAAGCAAAGGAATTACAGGGCAAAGATATTACCTTGCCCAAGGAACCTAAGGTAGACACA
TTATCTCATTCGTCCGGAAGTGAAAAAAGAATTCCATATGATCTCTTGGGGGTAGTTAATAACAGACCTG
TTTTACATGTCTCCAAAATATTTGTTGCCAAACATAGGTTCTGCGTTGAGGACTTTAAATACAAGTTAAG
GGGATACAGATGTGCGAAATTTATTGATCATCCAACTGGTATCTATATTATTTTTAATGACATTGCCCAT
GCGCAAACATGTTCGAATGCAGAGTCAGGAAATTTAACAATAATGTCTCGGAGCAGAAGAATTCCTATTC
TAATAAAGTTTCATCTCATTCTCCCTAGGTTCCAAAACAGAACTAGATTCAATAAATCTAGCTCATCTTC
AAATTCTACAAATGTACCTATAAAATACGAGTCCAAAGAGGAGTTCATTGAAGCTACAGCAAAACAAATA
TTAAAAGATTTGGAAAAGACTTTACATGTTGATATTAAGAAGAGATTGATTGGTCCTACGGTATTTGATG
CTTTGGACCATGCAAATTTTCCTGAATTGTTAGCTAAAAGAGAACTAAAGGAGAAAGAGAAGAGACAACA
GATTGCATCTAAAATTGCTGAAGATGAATTGAAACGTAAAGAAGAAGCCAAAAGAGATTTTGATTTGTTT
GGTTTATATGGTGGCTATGCAAAATCTAATAAAAGAAATTTAAAAAGGCATAATTCACTCGCGTTGGATC
ATACTTCTTTAAAGAGGAAAAAGCTATCCAATGGTATCAAACCAATGGCACATTTACTGAACGAAGAAAC
CGATTCCAAAGAAACTACCCCATTGAACGATGAAGGGATCACTCGCGTATCAAAAGAACATGATGAAGAA
GACGAAAATATGACATCTTCATCTTCTGAAGAAGAGGAAGAAGAAGCTCCAGATAAGAAATTCAAGAGTG
AGTCTGAGCCAACCACCCCCGAATCTGATCACCTTCATGGTATTAAGCCGTTAGTACCCGATCAAAATGG
GTCGTCTGACGTACTGGATGCTTCTTCGATGTATAAACCTACTGCTACCGAAATTCCCGAACCTGTATAT
CCACCTGAGGAATATGACTTGAAATATAGTCAGACTTTATCTTCTATGGATTTGCAGAATGCTATCAAAG
ATGAGGAAGATATGCTAATTTTAAAGCAGTTATTGAGCACATATACTCCTACCGTCACACCAGAAACAAG
CGCAGCTCTGGAATATAAAATTTGGCAATCTCGCCGAAAAGTTCTTGAAGAAGAGAAGGCTTCCGATTGG
CAAATAGAGCTTAATGGAACTTTATTTGATAGTGAACTACAACCAGGTAGCTCTTTTAAAGCTGAAGGGT
TCAGGAAAATTGCGGATAAATTAAAAATTAATTACCTACCCCATCGTCGCAGAGTTCACCAACCTTTAAA
TACGGTGAATATTCACAATGAAAGGAATGAGTACACACCTGAACTTTGTCAAAGAGAAGAATCCTCGAAT
AAAGAACCTTCAGACTCAGTTCCTCAAGAAGTTTCATCCTCTAGAGATAATAGGGCATCAAATAGAAGAT
TTCAGCAGGACATAGAGGCACAGAAAGCCGCAATTGGTACGGAATCTGAGCTGCTATCACTAAATCAATT
AAATAAAAGAAAAAAGCCAGTTATGTTCGCTCGTTCAGCAATTCACAACTGGGGTTTATATGCTCTAGAC
TCTATCGCAGCAAAGGAAATGATTATCGAGTACGTTGGTGAAAGGATCAGGCAACCTGTAGCAGAAATGA
GAGAGAAAAGATATCTGAAAAATGGGATTGGATCCAGTTACCTTTTTAGGGTTGATGAAAACACGGTTAT
TGATGCCACCAAGAAAGGTGGTATAGCCCGTTTCATTAATAAGTGTTGTGATCCAAATTGTACGGCAAAG
ATTATAAAGGTTGGCGGGAGAAGGAGAATTGTTATCTATGCACTGCGTGATATCGCGGCAAGCGAAGAGT
TGACATATGATTACAAATTTGAGAGAGAAAAGGATGACGAGGAAAGACTTCCTTGTTTATGTGGAGCACC
TAATTGTAAAGGTTTCTTGAACTGAAAGCTTGGCACTGGCCGTCGTTTTACAACGTCGTGACTGGGAAAA
CCCTGGCGTTACCCAACTTAATCGCCTTGCAGCACATCCCCCCTTCGCCAGCTGGCGTAATAGCGAAGAG
GCCCGCACCGATCGCCCTTCCCAACAGTTGCGCAGCCTGAATGGCGAATGGCGCCTGATGCGGTATTTTC
TCCTTACGCATCTGTGCGGTATTTCACACCGCATAGGGTAATAACTGATATAATTAAATTGAAGCTCTAA
TTTGTGAGTTTAGTATACATGCATTTACTTATAATACAGTTTTTTAGTTTTGCTGGCCGCATCTTCTCAA
ATATGCTTCCCAGCCTGCTTTTCTGTAACGTTCACCCTCTACCTTAGCATCCCTTCCCTTTGCAAATAGT
CCTCTTCCAACAATAATAATGTCAGATCCTGTAGAGACCACATCATCCACGGTTCTATACTGTTGACCCA
ATGCGTCTCCCTTGTCATCTAAACCCACACCGGGTGTCATAATCAACCAATCGTAACCTTCATCTCTTCC
ACCCATGTCTCTTTGAGCAATAAAGCCGATAACAAAATCTTTGTCGCTCTTCGCAATGTCAACAGTACCC
TTAGTATATTCTCCAGTAGATAGGGAGCCCTTGCATGACAATTCTGCTAACATCAAAAGGCCTCTAGGTT
CCTTTGTTACTTCTTCTGCCGCCTGCTTCAAACCGCTAACAATACCTGGGCCCACCACACCGTGTGCATT
CGTAATGTCTGCCCATTCTGCTATTCTGTATACACCCGCAGAGTACTGCAATTTGACTGTATTACCAATG
TCAGCAAATTTTCTGTCTTCGAAGAGTAAAAAATTGTACTTGGCGGATAATGCCTTTAGCGGCTTAACTG
TGCCCTCCATGGAAAAATCAGTCAAGATATCCACATGTGTTTTTAGTAAACAAATTTTGGGACCTAATGC
TTCAACTAACTCCAGTAATTCCTTGGTGGTACGAACATCCAATGAAGCACACAAGTTTGTTTGCTTTTCG
TGCATGATATTAAATAGCTTGGCAGCAACAGGACTAGGATGAGTAGCAGCACGTTCCTTATATGTAGCTT
TCGACATGATTTATCTTCGTTTCGGTTTTTGTTCTGTGCAGTTGGGTTAAGAATACTGGGCAATTTCATG
TTTCTTCAACACTACATATGCGTATATATACCAATCTAAGTCTGTGCTCCTTCCTTCGTTCTTCCTTCTG
TTCGGAGATTACCGAATCAAAAAAATTTCAAAGAAACCGAAATCAAAAAAAAGAATAAAAAAAAAATGAT
GAATTGAAAAGCTCTTGTTACCCATCATTGAATTTTGAACATCCGAACCTGGGAGTTTTCCCTGAAACAG
ATAGTATATTTGAACCTGTATAATAATATATAGTCTAGCGCTTTACGGAAGACAATGTATGTATTTCGGT
TCCTGGAGAAACTATTGCATCTATTGCATAGGTAATCTTGCACGTCGCATCCCCGGTTCATTTTCTGCGT
TTCCATCTTGCACTTCAATAGCATATCTTTGTTAACGAAGCATCTGTGCTTCATTTTGTAGAACAAAAAT
GCAACGCGAGAGCGCTAATTTTTCAAACAAAGAATCTGAGCTGCATTTTTACAGAACAGAAATGCAACGC
GAAAGCGCTATTTTACCAACGAAGAATCTGTGCTTCATTTTTGTAAAACAAAAATGCAACGCGAGAGCGC
TAATTTTTCAAACAAAGAATCTGAGCTGCATTTTTACAGAACAGAAATGCAACGCGAGAGCGCTATTTTA
CCAACAAAGAATCTATACTTCTTTTTTGTTCTACAAAAATGCATCCCGAGAGCGCTATTTTTCTAACAAA
GCATCTTAGATTACTTTTTTTCTCCTTTGTGCGCTCTATAATGCAGTCTCTTGATAACTTTTTGCACTGT
AGGTCCGTTAAGGTTAGAAGAAGGCTACTTTGGTGTCTATTTTCTCTTCCATAAAAAAAGCCTGACTCCA
CTTCCCGCGTTTACTGATTACTAGCGAAGCTGCGGGTGCATTTTTTCAAGATAAAGGCATCCCCGATTAT
ATTCTATACCGATGTGGATTGCGCATACTTTGTGAACAGAAAGTGATAGCGTTGATGATTCTTCATTGGT
CAGAAAATTATGAACGGTTTCTTCTATTTTGTCTCTATATACTACGTATAGGAAATGTTTACATTTTCGT
ATTGTTTTCGATTCACTCTATGAATAGTTCTTACTACAATTTTTTTGTCTAAAGAGTAATACTAGAGATA
AACATAAAAAATGTAGAGGTCGAGTTTAGATGCAAGTTCAAGGAGCGAAAGGTGGATGGGTAGGTTATAT
AGGGATATAGCACAGAGATATATAGCAAAGAGATACTTTTGAGCAATGTTTGTGGAAGCGGTATTCGCAA
TATTTTAGTAGCTCGTTACAGTCCGGTGCGTTTTTGGTTTTTTGAAAGTGCGTCTTCAGAGCGCTTTTGG
TTTTCAAAAGCGCTCTGAAGTTCCTATACTTTCTAGCTAGAGAATAGGAACTTCGGAATAGGAACTTCAA
AGCGTTTCCGAAAACGAGCGCTTCCGAAAATGCAACGCGAGCTGCGCACATACAGCTCACTGTTCACGTC
GCACCTATATCTGCGTGTTGCCTGTATATATATATACATGAGAAGAACGGCATAGTGCGTGTTTATGCTT
AAATGCGTTATGGTGCACTCTCAGTACAATCTGCTCTGATGCCGCATAGTTAAGCCAGCCCCGACACCCG
CCAACACCCGCTGACGCGCCCTGACGGGCTTGTCTGCTCCCGGCATCCGCTTACAGACAAGCTGTGACCG
TCTCCGGGAGCTGCATGTGTCAGAGGTTTTCACCGTCATCACCGAAACGCGCGAGACGAAAGGGCCTCGT
GATACGCCTATTTTTATAGGTTAATGTCATGATAATAATGGTTTCTTAGACGTCAGGTGGCACTTTTCGG
GGAAATGTGCGCGGAACCCCTATTTGTTTATTTTTCTAAATACATTCAAATATGTATCCGCTCATGAGAC
AATAACCCTGATAAATGCTTCAATAATATTGAAAAAGGAAGAGTATGAGTATTCAACATTTCCGTGTCGC
CCTTATTCCCTTTTTTGCGGCATTTTGCCTTCCTGTTTTTGCTCACCCAGAAACGCTGGTGAAAGTAAAA
GATGCTGAAGATCAGTTGGGTGCACGAGTGGGTTACATCGAACTGGATCTCAACAGCGGTAAGATCCTTG
AGAGTTTTCGCCCCGAAGAACGTTTTCCAATGATGAGCACTTTTAAAGTTCTGCTATGTGGCGCGGTATT
ATCCCGTATTGACGCCGGGCAAGAGCAACTCGGTCGCCGCATACACTATTCTCAGAATGACTTGGTTGAG
TACTCACCAGTCACAGAAAAGCATCTTACGGATGGCATGACAGTAAGAGAATTATGCAGTGCTGCCATAA
CCATGAGTGATAACACTGCGGCCAACTTACTTCTGACAACGATCGGAGGACCGAAGGAGCTAACCGCTTT
TTTGCACAACATGGGGGATCATGTAACTCGCCTTGATCGTTGGGAACCGGAGCTGAATGAAGCCATACCA
AACGACGAGCGTGACACCACGATGCCTGTAGCAATGGCAACAACGTTGCGCAAACTATTAACTGGCGAAC
TACTTACTCTAGCTTCCCGGCAACAATTAATAGACTGGATGGAGGCGGATAAAGTTGCAGGACCACTTCT
GCGCTCGGCCCTTCCGGCTGGCTGGTTTATTGCTGATAAATCTGGAGCCGGTGAGCGTGGGTCTCGCGGT
ATCATTGCAGCACTGGGGCCAGATGGTAAGCCCTCCCGTATCGTAGTTATCTACACGACGGGGAGTCAGG
CAACTATGGATGAACGAAATAGACAGATCGCTGAGATAGGTGCCTCACTGATTAAGCATTGGTAACTGTC
AGACCAAGTTTACTCATATATACTTTAGATTGATTTAAAACTTCATTTTTAATTTAAAAGGATCTAGGTG
AAGATCCTTTTTGATAATCTCATGACCAAAATCCCTTAACGTGAGTTTTCGTTCCACTGAGCGTCAGACC
CCGTAGAAAAGATCAAAGGATCTTCTTGAGATCCTTTTTTTCTGCGCGTAATCTGCTGCTTGCAAACAAA
AAAACCACCGCTACCAGCGGTGGTTTGTTTGCCGGATCAAGAGCTACCAACTCTTTTTCCGAAGGTAACT
GGCTTCAGCAGAGCGCAGATACCAAATACTGTCCTTCTAGTGTAGCCGTAGTTAGGCCACCACTTCAAGA
ACTCTGTAGCACCGCCTACATACCTCGCTCTGCTAATCCTGTTACCAGTGGCTGCTGCCAGTGGCGATAA
GTCGTGTCTTACCGGGTTGGACTCAAGACGATAGTTACCGGATAAGGCGCAGCGGTCGGGCTGAACGGGG
GGTTCGTGCACACAGCCCAGCTTGGAGCGAACGACCTACACCGAACTGAGATACCTACAGCGTGAGCATT
GAGAAAGCGCCACGCTTCCCGAAGGGAGAAAGGCGGACAGGTATCCGGTAAGCGGCAGGGTCGGAACAGG
AGAGCGCACGAGGGAGCTTCCAGGGGGAAACGCCTGGTATCTTTATAGTCCTGTCGGGTTTCGCCACCTC
TGACTTGAGCGTCGATTTTTGTGATGCTCGTCAGGGGGGCGGAGCCTATGGAAAAACGCCAGCAACGCGG
CCTTTTTACGGTTCCTGGCCTTTTGCTGGCCTTTTGCTCACATGTTCTTTCCTGCGTTATCCCCTGATTC
TGTGGATAACCGTATTACCGCCTTTGAGTGAGCTGATACCGCTCGCCGCAGCCGAACGACCGAGCGCAGC
GAGTCAGTGAGCGAGGAAGCGGAAGAGCGCCCAATACGCAAACCGCCTCTCCCCGCGCGTTGGCCGATTC
ATTAATCCAGCTGGCACGACAGGTTTCCCGACTGGAAAGCGGGCAGTGAGCGCAACGCAATTAATGTGAG
TTACCTCACTCATTAGGCACCCCAGGCTTTACACTTTATGCTTCCGGCTCGTATGTTGTGTGGAATTGTG
AGCGGATAACAATTTCACACAGGAAACAGCTATGACCATGATTACGAATTCGAATTTTCAAAAATTCTTA
CTTTTTTTTTGGATGGACGCAAAGAAGTTTAATAATCATATTACATGGCATTACCACCATATACATATCC
ATATCTAATCTTACTTATATGTTGTGGAAATGTAAAGAGCCCCATTATCTTAGCCTAAAAAAACCTTCTC
TTTGGAACTTTCAGTAATACGCTTAACTGCTCATTGCTATATTGAAGTACGGATTAGAAGCCGCCGAGCG
GGCGACAGCCCTCCGACGGAAGACTCTCCTCCGTGCGTCCTCGTCTTCACCGGTCGCGTTCCTGAAACGC
AGATGTGCCTCGCGCCGCACTGCTCCGAACAATAAAGATTCTACAATACTAGCTTTTATGGTTATGAAGA
GGAAAAATTGGCAGTAACCTGGCCCCACAAACCTTCAAATTAACGAATCAAATTAACAACCATAGGATGA
TAATGCGATTAGTTTTTTAGCCTTATTTCTGGGGTAATTAATCAGCGAAGCGATGATTTTTGATCTATTA
ACAGATATATAAATGGAAAAGCTGCATAACCACTTTAACTAATACTTTCAACATTTTCAGTTTGTATTAC
TTCTTATTCAAATGTCATAAAAGTATCAACAAAAAATTGTTAATATACCTCTATACTTTAACGTCAAGGA
GAAAAAACGGATCATTCGGCCGCCATGAAAGCGTTAACGGCCAGGCAACAAGAGGTGTTTGATCTCATCC
GTGATCACATCAGCCAGACAGGTATGCCGCCGACGCGTGCGGAAATCGCGCAGCGTTTGGGGTTCCGTTC
CCCAAACGCGGCTGAAGAACATCTGAAGGCGCTGGCACGCAAAGGCGTTATTGAAATTGTTTCCGGCGCA
TCACGCGGGATTCGTCTGTTGCAGGAAGAGGAAGAAGGGTTGCCGCTGGTAGGTCGTGTGGCTGCCGGTG
AACCACTTCTGGCGCAACAGCATATTGAAGGTCATTATCAGGTCGATCCTTCCTTATTCAAGCCGAATGC
TGATTTCCTGCTGCGCGTCAGCGGGATGTCGATGAAAGATATCGGCATTATGGATGGTGACTTGCTGGCA
GTGCATAAAACTCAGGATGTACGTAACGGTCAGGTCGTTGTCGCACGTATTGATGACGAAGTTACCGTTA
AGCGCCTGAAAAAACAGGGCAATAAAGTCGAACTGTTGCCAGAAAATAGCGAGTTTAAACCAATTGTCGT
AGATCTTCGTCAGCAGAGCTTCACCATTGAAGGGCTGGCGGTTGGGGTTATTCGCAACGGCGACTGGCTG
GGATCCTCGAGCGCCC
Features (pLannotate 1.2.2; 18 found; start..end, strand, type, name):
      6..3242    +  CDS            SET1: SET1_YEAST - Also known as KMT2, YTX1. Experimental evidence at protein level: Swiss-Prot protein existence level 1. Catalytic component of the COMPASS (Set1C) complex that specifically mono-, di- and trimethylates histone H3 to form H3K4me1/2/3, which subsequently plays a role in telomere length maintenance and transcription elongation regulation. From Saccharomyces cerevisiae (strain ATCC 204508 / S288c) (Baker's yeast).
   3254..3408    +  CDS            lacZα (fragment): LacZα fragment of β-galactosidase; lacZ fragment
   3414..3465    -  misc_feature   bom (fragment): basis of mobility region from pBR322
   3544..4347    -  CDS            URA3: orotidine-5'-phosphate decarboxylase, required for uracil biosynthesis; S. cerevisiae URA3; yeast auxotrophic marker, counterselectable with 5-fluoroorotic acid (5-FOA)
   4348..4558    -  promoter       URA3 promoter: S. cerevisiae URA3
   4563..4640    +  CDS            RAF1 (fragment): RAF_YEAST - Experimental evidence at transcript level: Swiss-Prot protein existence level 2. Antagonizes transcriptional repression of recombinase FLP by REP1-REP2. May play a role in plasmid partitioning. From Saccharomyces cerevisiae (strain ATCC 204508 / S288c) (Baker's yeast).
   4794..5958    -  rep_origin     2μ ori: yeast 2μ plasmid origin of replication
   5959..6008    -  misc_feature   bom (fragment): basis of mobility region from pBR322
   6110..6145    -  CDS            rop (fragment): Rop protein, which maintains plasmids at low copy number; rop
   6240..6344    +  promoter       AmpR promoter: bla
   6345..7205    +  CDS            AmpR: β-lactamase; bla; confers resistance to ampicillin, carbenicillin, and related antibiotics
   7376..7964    +  rep_origin     ori: high-copy-number ColE1/pMB1/pBR322/pUC origin of replication
   8147..8239    +  CDS            lacI (fragment): lac repressor; lacI; The lac repressor binds to the lac operator to inhibit transcription in E. coli. This inhibition can be relieved by adding lactose or isopropyl-β-D-thiogalactopyranoside (IPTG).
   8252..8273    +  protein_bind   CAP binding site: CAP binding activates transcription in the presence of cAMP. E. coli catabolite activator protein
   8288..8318    +  promoter       lac promoter: promoter for the E. coli lac operon
   8326..8342    +  protein_bind   lac operator: The lac repressor binds to the lac operator to inhibit transcription in E. coli. This inhibition can be relieved by adding lactose or isopropyl-β-D-thiogalactopyranoside (IPTG). lac repressor encoded by lacI
   8386..9038    +  promoter       GAL1,10 promoter: GAL1 and GAL10 genes of S. cerevisiae; divergent inducible promoter, regulated by Gal4
   9055..9660    +  CDS            lexA: LEXA_ECOLI - Also known as exrA, spr, tsl, umuA. Experimental evidence at protein level: Swiss-Prot protein existence level 1. Represses a number of genes involved in the response to DNA damage (SOS response), including recA and lexA. Binds to the 16 bp palindromic sequence 5'-CTGTATATATATACAG-3'. In the presence of single- stranded DNA, RecA interacts with LexA causing an autocatalytic cleavage which disrupts the DNA-binding part of LexA, leading to derepression of the SOS regulon and eventually DNA repair. Implicated in hydroxy radical-mediated cell death induced by hydroxyurea treatment (Pu
