[The description below was written by a language model from this plasmid's Addgene catalogue record and pLannotate feature annotations shown in this document.]
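Description:
pGLx2-set1-H1017K is a yeast expression plasmid of 9,676 bp built on the pGLx2 backbone. It is designed for galactose-inducible production of a LexA-tagged, catalytically inactive form of the Saccharomyces cerevisiae histone methyltransferase Set1. It is an E. coli–yeast shuttle vector. A high-copy ColE1/pUC-type origin and the AmpR β-lactamase gene allow propagation and ampicillin selection in bacteria. The 2μ origin supports episomal maintenance in yeast, and URA3 with its own promoter provides selection by uracil prototrophy and can be counterselected with 5-FOA. The annotation also picks up fragments of lacZα, lacI, rop and bom, together with a lac promoter/operator region. These appear to be remnants of the parental cloning vectors rather than functional parts of the expression unit.

The expression cassette spans the numbering origin of the circular map. The GAL1,10 promoter, which is regulated by Gal4 and induced by galactose, lies directly upstream of the E. coli lexA coding sequence, and this is followed by the roughly 3.2 kb SET1 open reading frame. The product is therefore an N-terminal LexA–Set1 fusion. The SmaI and HindIII sites used for cloning were destroyed during construction. No transcription terminator is annotated downstream of SET1.

Set1 is the catalytic subunit of the COMPASS complex, which mono-, di- and trimethylates histone H3 on lysine 4. The H1017K substitution is recorded as abolishing this catalytic activity. The plasmid therefore suits use as an enzymatically dead counterpart to wild-type SET1 expression, for example to test whether a phenotype depends on H3K4 methylation. The associated study examined the role of this modification in DNA replication origin function. The LexA moiety serves as the tag on the fusion protein, and in principle its DNA-binding activity could tether the fusion to LexA operator sites.
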