Addgene plasmid #53258: pGLx2-set1-H1017K
Purpose: GAL driven LexA-tagged SET1-catalytically dead (H1017K)
Depositing lab: Jean Cook. Depositing organization: University of North Carolina at Chapel Hill. Publication: DNA replication origin function is promoted by H3K4 di-methylation in Saccharomyces cerevisiae. Rizzardi LF, Dorn ES, Strahl BD, Cook JG. Genetics. 2012 Oct;192(2):371-84. doi: 10.1534/genetics.112.142349. Epub 2012 Jul 30. PubMed 22851644.
Backbone
  Vector backbone: pGLx2
  Backbone size w/o insert (bp): 6442
  Total vector size (bp): 9676
  Vector type: Yeast Expression
  Selectable markers: URA3
Growth in bacteria
  Bacterial resistance: Ampicillin, 100 μg/mL
  Growth temperature: 37°C
  Growth strain: DH5alpha
  Copy number: Unknown
Gene/Insert
  Gene/Insert name: SET1
  Species: S. cerevisiae (budding yeast)
  Insert size (bp): 3240
  Mutation: H1017K mutation - catalytically dead
  Tag / fusion protein: LexA (N terminal on backbone)
  Cloning method: Restriction Enzyme; 5′ cloning site SmaI (destroyed during cloning); 3′ cloning site HindIII (destroyed during cloning)
  Sequencing primers: 5′ cagggcaataaagtcgaact
Terms and licenses: Academic/Nonprofit Terms; Industry Terms: Not Available to Industry
How to cite: pGLx2-set1-H1017K was a gift from Jean Cook (Addgene plasmid # 53258 ; http://n2t.net/addgene:53258 ; RRID:Addgene_53258)
