>Addgene plasmid #53258 | pGLx2-set1-H1017K | addgene partial sequence | sequence record 89474 | LexA 5'-CGTCAGCAGAGCTTCACCATTG-3'
ACACGCGTCTTCTGGTTCATACAGACAACCCCAGGAACAGCCTCAATATTCGCGTTCTGGTCACTATCAG
TATTCAAACGGCCATTCTCACCAACAATATTCTAGTCAATATAATCAACGTCGACGTTATAACCATAATG
ATGGTACAAGGCGACGCTATAATGACGATCGCCCACATAGTTCAAACAATGCAAGTACGCGACAGTACTA
TGCTACTAACAACAGCCAAAGCGGCCCATATGTAAATAAGAAATCTGACATCAGTAGTCGGAGGGGCATG
TCTCAATCACGGTATTCAAATAGCAATGTTCACAATACATTAGCGTCTTCGAGTGGATCTCTTCCCACAG
AATCTGCTCTGCTTTTGCAACAAAGACCACCTTCAGTTTTGAGATACAACACAGATAATTTGAAGTCTAA
GTTTCATTATTTTGATCCCATAAAAGGCGAGTTCTTCAATAAGGATAAGATGCTTTCGTGGAAGGCTACA
GATAAAGAATTTTCTGAAACAGGTTATTACGTAGTCAAAGAGTTACAAGATGGACAGTTTAAGTTCAAAA
TAAAACACAGACATCCGGAGATAAAAGCATCCGACCCACGTAATGAAAACGGTATCATGACTAGCGGAAA
AGTGGCAACCCACAGAAAATGCAGGAACTCACTAATTCTATTGCCTCGCATATCTTATGACAGGTACTCC
TTAGGGCCTCCCCCTTCATGTGAAATAGTTGTCTATCCAGCGCAAGATTCAACAACAACCAATATCCAAG
ACATATCAATAAAAAACTATTTTAAAAAGTATGGAGAAATTTCTCATTTTGAAGCATTTAATG
