>Addgene plasmid #53258 | pGLx2-set1-H1017K | addgene partial sequence | sequence record 89476 | M13pUC-Fwd 5'-CCCAGTCACGACGTTGTAAAACG-3'
CTTTACAATTAGGTGCTCCACATAAACAAGGAAGTCTTTCCTCGTCATCCTTTTCTCTCTCAAATTTGTA
ATCATATGTCAACTCTTCGCTTGCCGCGATATCACGCAGTGCATAGATAACAATTCTCCTTCTCCCGCCA
ACCTTTATAATCTTTGCCGTACAATTTGGATCACAACATTTATTAATGAAACGGGCTATACCACCTTTCT
TGGTGGCATCAATAACCGTGTTTTCATCAACCCTAAAAAGGTAACTGGATCCAATCCCATTTTTCAGATA
TCTTTTCTCTCTCATTTCTGCTACAGGTTGCCTGATCCTTTCACCAACGTACTCGATAATCATTTCCTTT
GCTGCGATAGAGTCTAGAGCATATAAACCCCAGTTGTGAATTGCTGAACGAGCGAACATAACTGGCTTTT
TTCTTTTATTTAATTGATTTAGTGATAGCAGCTCAGATTCCGTACCAATTGCGGCTTTCTGTGCCTCTAT
GTCCTGCTGAAATCTTCTATTTGATGCCCTATTATCTCTAGAGGATGAAACTTCTTGAGGAACTGAGTCT
GAAGGTTCTTTATTCGAGGATTCTTCTCTTTGACAAAGTTCAGGTGTGTACTCATTCCTTTCATTGTGAA
TATTCACCGTATTTAAAGGTTGGTGAACTCTGCGACGATGGGGTAGGTAATTAATTTTTAATTTATCCGC
AATTTTCCTGAACCCTTCAGCTTTAAAAGAGCTACCTGGTTGTAGTTCACTATCAAATAAAGTTCCATTA
AGCTCTATTTGCCAATCGGAAGCCTTCTCTTCTTCAAGAACTTTTCGGCGAGATTGCCAAATTTTATATT
CCAGAGCTGCGCTTGTTTCTGGTGTGACGGTAGGAGTATATGTGCTCAATAACTGCTTTAAAATTAGCAT
ATCTTCCTCATCTTTGATAGCATTCTGCAAATCCATAG
